>Addgene plasmid #176929 | pcDNA3.1(+)_Granulin 6-no linker | addgene full sequence | sequence record 347174 | Addgene NGS Result
GACATTGATTATTGACTAGTTATTAATAGTAATCAATTACGGGGTCATTAGTTCATAGCCCATATATGGA
GTTCCGCGTTACATAACTTACGGTAAATGGCCCGCCTGGCTGACCGCCCAACGACCCCCGCCCATTGACG
TCAATAATGACGTATGTTCCCATAGTAACGCCAATAGGGACTTTCCATTGACGTCAATGGGTGGAGTATT
TACGGTAAACTGCCCACTTGGCAGTACATCAAGTGTATCATATGCCAAGTACGCCCCCTATTGACGTCAA
TGACGGTAAATGGCCCGCCTGGCATTATGCCCAGTACATGACCTTATGGGACTTTCCTACTTGGCAGTAC
ATCTACGTATTAGTCATCGCTATTACCATGGTGATGCGGTTTTGGCAGTACATCAATGGGCGTGGATAGC
GGTTTGACTCACGGGGATTTCCAAGTCTCCACCCCATTGACGTCAATGGGAGTTTGTTTTGGCACCAAAA
TCAACGGGACTTTCCAAAATGTCGTAACAACTCCGCCCCATTGACGCAAATGGGCGGTAGGCGTGTACGG
TGGGAGGTCTATATAAGCAGAGCTCTCTGGCTAACTAGAGAACCCACTGCTTACTGGCTTATCGAAATTA
ATACGACTCACTATAGGGAGACCCAAGCTGGCTAGCGTTTAAACTTAAGCTTGCCACCATGTGGACTCTG
GTGTCCTGGGTAGCCCTGACCGCTGGACTGGTGGCAGGAAGCGCCTGGTCCCACCCACAGTTCGAGAAGG
GAGGAGGATCTGGAGGAGGATCTGGAGGGAGTGCTTGGTCACATCCTCAGTTTGAAAAAGGCGCCTCAGA
CTACAAGGACGATGACGATAAAGACATCGGCTGCGATCAGCACACCAGCTGTCCCGTGGGGCAGACATGC
TGTCCTAGCCTGGGAGGATCCTGGGCATGCTGTCAGCTGCCTCACGCCGTGTGCTGTGAGGATCGGCAGC
ATTGCTGTCCAGCAGGATATACATGCAACGTCAAGGCCAGATCTTGTGAGAAATGACTCGAGTCTAGAGG
GCCCGTTTAAACCCGCTGATCAGCCTCGACTGTGCCTTCTAGTTGCCAGCCATCTGTTGTTTGCCCCTCC
CCCGTGCCTTCCTTGACCCTGGAAGGTGCCACTCCCACTGTCCTTTCCTAATAAAATGAGGAAATTGCAT
CGCATTGTCTGAGTAGGTGTCATTCTATTCTGGGGGGTGGGGTGGGGCAGGACAGCAAGGGGGAGGATTG
GGAAGACAATAGCAGGCATGCTGGGGATGCGGTGGGCTCTATGGCTTCTGAGGCGGAAAGAACCAGCTGG
GGCTCTAGGGGGTATCCCC
[124 nt withheld, positions 1350-1473]
C
[91 nt withheld, positions 1475-1565]
A
[49 nt withheld, positions 1567-1615]
CCTTTGACGTTGGAGTCCACGTTCTTT
[37 nt withheld, positions 1643-1679]
ACCCTATCTCGGTCTATTCTTTTGATTTATAAGGGATTTTGCCGATTTCGGCCTATTGGTTAAAAAATGA
GCTGATTTAACAAAAATTTAACGCGAATTAATTCTGTGGAATGTGTGTCAGTTAGGGTGTGGAAAGTCCC
CAGGCTCCCCAGCAGGCAGAAGTATGCAAAGCATGCATCTCAATTAGTCAGCAACCAGGTGTGGAAAGTC
CCCAGGCTCCCCAGCAGGCAGAAGTATGCAAAGCATGCATCTCAATTAGTCAGCAACCATAGTCCCGCCC
CTAACTCCGCCCATCCCGCCCCTAACTCCGCCCAGTTCCGCCCATTCTCCGCCCCATGGCTGACTAATTT
TTTTTATTTATGCAGAGGCCGAGGCCGCCTCTGCCTCTGAGCTATTCCAGAAGTAGTGAGGAGGCTTTTT
TGGAGGCCTAGGCTTTTGCAAAAAGCTCCCGGGAGCTTGTATATCCATTTTCGGATCTGATCAAGAGACA
GGATGAGGATCGTTTCGCATGATTGAACAAGATGGATTGCACGCAGGTTCTCCGGCCGCTTGGGTGGAGA
GGCTATTCGGCTATGACTGGGCACAACAGACAATCGGCTGCTCTGATGCCGCCGTGTTCCGGCTGTCAGC
GCAGGGGCGCCCGGTTCTTTTTGTCAAGACCGACCTGTCCGGTGCCCTGAATGAACTGCAGGACGAGGCA
GCGCGGCTATCGTGGCTGGCCACGACGGGCGTTCCTTGCGCAGCTGTGCTCGACGTTGTCACTGAAGCGG
GAAGGGACTGGCTGCTATTGGGCGAAGTGCCGGGGCAGGATCTCCTGTCATCTCACCTTGCTCCTGCCGA
GAAAGTATCCATCATGGCTGATGCAATGCGGCGGCTGCATACGCTTGATCCGGCTACCTGCCCATTCGAC
CACCAAGCGAAACATCGCATCGAGCGAGCACGTACTCGGATGGAAGCCGGTCTTGTCGATCAGGATGATC
TGGACGAAGAGCATCAGGGGCTCGCGCCAGCCGAACTGTTCGCCAGGCTCAAGGCGCGCATGCCCGACGG
CGAGGATCTCGTCGTGACCCATGGCGATGCCTGCTTGCCGAATATCATGGTGGAAAATGGCCGCTTTTCT
GGATTCATCGACTGTGGCCGGCTGGGTGTGGCGGACCGCTATCAGGACATAGCGTTGGCTACCCGTGATA
TTGCTGAAGAGCTTGGCGGCGAATGGGCTGACCGCTTCCTCGTGCTTTACGGTATCGCCGCTCCCGATTC
GCAGCGCATCGCCTTCTATCGCCTTCTTGACGAGTTCTTCTGAGCGGGACTCTGGGGTTCGAAATGACCG
ACCAAGCGACGCCCAACCTGCCATCACGAGATTTCGATTCCACCGCCGCCTTCTATGAAAGGTTGGGCTT
CGGAATCGTTTTCCGGGACGCCGGCTGGATGATCCTCCAGCGCGGGGATCTCATGCTGGAGTTCTTCGCC
CACCCCAACTTGTTTATTGCAGCTTATAATGGTTACAAATAAAGCAATAGCATCACAAATTTCACAAATA
AAGCATTTTTTTCACTGCATTCTAGTTGTGGTTTGTCCAAACTCATCAATGTATCTTATCATGTCTGTAT
ACCGTCGACCTCTAGCTAGAGCTTGGCGTAATCATGGTCATAGCTGTTTCCTGTGTGAAATTGTTATCCG
CTCACAATTCCACACAACATACGAGCCGGAAGCATAAAGTGTAAAGCCTGGGGTGCCTAATGAGTGAGCT
AACTCACATTAATTGCGTTGCGCTCACTGCCCGCTTTCCAGTCGGGAAACCTGTCGTGCCAGCTGCATTA
ATGAATCGGCCAACGCGCGGGGAGAGGCGGTTTGCGTATTGGGCGCTCTTCCGCTTCCTCGCTCACTGAC
TCGCTGCGCTCGGTCGTTCGGCTGCGGCGAGCGGTATCAGCTCACTCAAAGGCGGTAATACGGTTATCCA
CAGAATCAGGGGATAACGCAGGAAAGAACATGTGAGCAAAAGGCCAGCAAAAGGCCAGGAACCGTAAAAA
GGCCGCGTTGCTGGCGTTTTTCCATAGGCTCCGCCCCCCTGACGAGCATCACAAAAATCGACGCTCAAGT
CAGAGGTGGCGAAACCCGACAGGACTATAAAGATACCAGGCGTTTCCCCCTGGAAGCTCCCTCGTGCGCT
CTCCTGTTCCGACCCTGCCGCTTACCGGATACCTGTCCGCCTTTCTCCCTTCGGGAAGCGTGGCGCTTTC
TCATAGCTCACGCTGTAGGTATCTCAGTTCGGTGTAGGTCGTTCGCTCCAAGCTGGGCTGTGTGCACGAA
CCCCCCGTTCAGCCCGACCGCTGCGCCTTATCCGGTAACTATCGTCTTGAGTCCAACCCGGTAAGACACG
ACTTATCGCCACTGGCAGCAGCCACTGGTAACAGGATTAGCAGAGCGAGGTATGTAGGCGGTGCTACAGA
GTTCTTGAAGTGGTGGCCTAACTACGGCTACACTAGAAGAACAGTATTTGGTATCTGCGCTCTGCTGAAG
CCAGTTACCTTCGGAAAAAGAGTTGGTAGCTCTTGATCCGGCAAACAAACCACCGCTGGTAGCGGTGGTT
TTTTTGTTTGCAAGCAGCAGATTACGCGCAGAAAAAAAGGATCTCAAGAAGATCCTTTGATCTTTTCTAC
GGGGTCTGACGCTCAGTGGAACGAAAACTCACGTTAAGGGATTTTGGTCATGAGATTATCAAAAAGGATC
TTCACCTAGATCCTTTTAAATTAAAAATGAAGTTTTAAATCAATCTAAAGTATATATGAGTAAACTTGGT
CTGACAGTTACCAATGCTTAATCAGTGAGGCACCTATCTCAGCGATCTGTCTATTTCGTTCATCCATAGT
TGCCTGACTCCCCGTCGTGTAGATAACTACGATACGGGAGGGCTTACCATCTGGCCCCAGTGCTGCAATG
ATACCGCGAGACCCACGCTCACCGGCTCCAGATTTATCAGCAATAAACCAGCCAGCCGGAAGGGCCGAGC
GCAGAAGTGGTCCTGCAACTTTATCCGCCTCCATCCAGTCTATTAATTGTTGCCGGGAAGCTAGAGTAAG
TAGTTCGCCAGTTAATAGTTTGCGCAACGTTGTTGCCATTGCTACAGGCATCGTGGTGTCACGCTCGTCG
TTTGGTATGGCTTCATTCAGCTCCGGTTCCCAACGATCAAGGCGAGTTACATGATCCCCCATGTTGTGCA
AAAAAGCGGTTAGCTCCTTCGGTCCTCCGATCGTTGTCAGAAGTAAGTTGGCCGCAGTGTTATCACTCAT
GGTTATGGCAGCACTGCATAATTCTCTTACTGTCATGCCATCCGTAAGATGCTTTTCTGTGACTGGTGAG
TACTCAACCAAGTCATTCTGAGAATAGTGTATGCGGCGACCGAGTTGCTCTTGCCCGGCGTCAATACGGG
ATAATACCGCGCCACATAGCAGAACTTTAAAAGTGCTCATCATTGGAAAACGTTCTTCGGGGCGAAAACT
CTCAAGGATCTTACCGCTGTTGAGATCCAGTTCGATGTAACCCACTCGTGCACCCAACTGATCTTCAGCA
TCTTTTACTTTCACCAGCGTTTCTGGGTGAGCAAAAACAGGAAGGCAAAATGCCGCAAAAAAGGGAATAA
GGGCGACACGGAAATGTTGAATACTCATACTCTTCCTTTTTCAATATTATTGAAGCATTTATCAGGGTTA
TTGTCTCATGAGCGGATACATATTTGAATGTATTTAGAAAAATAAACAAATAGGGGTTCCGCGCACATTT
CCCCGAAAAGTGCCACCTGACGTCGACGGATCGGGAGATCTCCCGATCCCCTATGGTGCACTCTCAGTAC
AATCTGCTCTGATGCCGCATAGTTAAGCCAGTATCTGCTCCCTGCTTGTGTGTTGGAGGTCGCTGAGTAG
TGCGCGAGCAAAATTTAAGCTACAACAAGGCAAGGCTTGACCGACAATTGCATGAAGAATCTGCTTAGGG
TTAGGCGTTTTGCGCTGCTTCGCGATGTACGGGCCAGATATACGCGTT
Features (pLannotate 1.2.2; 20 found; start..end, strand, type, name):
      1..380     +  enhancer       CMV enhancer: human cytomegalovirus immediate early enhancer
    381..584     +  promoter       CMV promoter: human cytomegalovirus (CMV) immediate early promoter
    580..613     +  LTR            5' LTR (truncated) (fragment): truncated 5' long terminal repeat (LTR) from HIV-1
    629..647     +  promoter       T7 promoter: promoter for bacteriophage T7 RNA polymerase
    689..1027    +  CDS            GRN (fragment): GRN_CAVPO - Experimental evidence at protein level: Swiss-Prot protein existence level 1. [Granulin-7]: Stabilizes CTSD through interaction with CTSD leading to maintain its aspartic-type peptidase activity. From Cavia porcellus (Guinea pig).
   1080..1304    +  polyA_signal   bGH poly(A) signal: bovine growth hormone polyadenylation signal
   1308..1329    +  promoter       SV40 promoter (fragment): SV40 enhancer and early promoter
   1350..1778    +  rep_origin     f1 ori (sequence partly withheld): f1 bacteriophage origin of replication; arrow indicates direction of (+) strand synthesis
   1792..2121    +  promoter       SV40 promoter: SV40 enhancer and early promoter
   2188..2979    +  CDS            neo: KKA2_KLEPN - Also known as kan, nptII. Experimental evidence at protein level: Swiss-Prot protein existence level 1. Resistance to kanamycin, neomycin, paromomycin, ribostamycin, butirosin and gentamicin B. From Klebsiella pneumoniae.
   3003..3161    +  CDS            ble (fragment): BLE_KLEPN - Experimental evidence at protein level: Swiss-Prot protein existence level 1. Binding protein with a strong affinity to the bleomycin family of antibiotics. Binds to CL990; an antimitotic-antibiotic compound. From Klebsiella pneumoniae.
   3156..3277    +  polyA_signal   SV40 poly(A) signal: SV40 polyadenylation signal
   3350..3366    -  protein_bind   lac operator: The lac repressor binds to the lac operator to inhibit transcription in E. coli. This inhibition can be relieved by adding lactose or isopropyl-β-D-thiogalactopyranoside (IPTG). lac repressor encoded by lacI
   3374..3404    -  promoter       lac promoter: promoter for the E. coli lac operon
   3419..3440    -  protein_bind   CAP binding site: CAP binding activates transcription in the presence of cAMP. E. coli catabolite activator protein
   3453..3545    -  CDS            lacI (fragment): lac repressor; lacI; The lac repressor binds to the lac operator to inhibit transcription in E. coli. This inhibition can be relieved by adding lactose or isopropyl-β-D-thiogalactopyranoside (IPTG).
   3728..4316    -  rep_origin     ori: high-copy-number ColE1/pMB1/pBR322/pUC origin of replication
   4487..5347    -  CDS            AmpR: β-lactamase; bla; confers resistance to ampicillin, carbenicillin, and related antibiotics
   5348..5452    -  promoter       AmpR promoter: bla
   5511..5563    -  misc_feature   bom (fragment): basis of mobility region from pBR322
