[The description below was written by a language model from this plasmid's Addgene catalogue record and pLannotate feature annotations shown in this document.]
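Description:
pcDNA3.1(+)_Granulin 6-no linker is a 5.7 kb mammalian expression plasmid built on the pcDNA3.1(+) backbone and designed to produce a single human granulin domain, Granulin 6, without the adjoining linker 7 region of the progranulin (GRN) precursor. The insert sits downstream of the human cytomegalovirus immediate-early enhancer and promoter and is followed by the bovine growth hormone polyadenylation signal, an arrangement that gives strong constitutive transcription in transfected mammalian cells. A T7 promoter lies just upstream of the insert. According to the record, the coding region begins with a signal peptide followed by Twin-Strep and FLAG tags, so the granulin should enter the secretory pathway with N-terminal handles for affinity purification and immunodetection. The automated annotation identifies the roughly 340 bp open reading frame only as a GRN fragment matched to a guinea pig database entry. This reflects homology-based labelling, and the catalogue lists the insert as human. The tags and signal peptide are not annotated separately.

Propagation in E. coli relies on a high-copy ColE1/pUC-type origin and the β-lactamase gene for ampicillin selection. An f1 origin is also present, along with residual lac promoter/operator sequences from the backbone. For stable mammalian lines, an SV40 early promoter drives the neomycin phosphotransferase gene, terminated by the SV40 poly(A) signal, allowing G418 selection. Short hits to an HIV-1 LTR, ble, lacI and bom are small fragments that are most likely annotation artefacts or backbone remnants. The associated publication concerns the intracellular processing of progranulin into stable lysosomal granulins and their reduction in frontotemporal dementia caused by GRN mutations, which suggests the construct is used to express an individual granulin for study in that context.
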