Addgene plasmid #176929: pcDNA3.1(+)_Granulin 6-no linker
Purpose: express Granulin 6 without linker 7 in mammalian cells
Depositing lab: Thomas Kukar. Depositing organization: Emory University. Publication: Intracellular Proteolysis of Progranulin Generates Stable, Lysosomal Granulins that Are Haploinsufficient in Patients with Frontotemporal Dementia Caused by GRN Mutations. Holler CJ, Taylor G, Deng Q, Kukar T. eNeuro. 2017 Aug 18;4(4). pii: eN-NWR-0100-17. doi: 10.1523/ENEURO.0100-17.2017. eCollection 2017 Jul-Aug. PubMed 28828399.
Backbone
  Vector backbone: pcDNA3.1(+)
  Vector type: Mammalian Expression
  Selectable markers: Neomycin (select with G418)
Growth in bacteria
  Bacterial resistance: Ampicillin, 100 μg/mL
  Growth temperature: 37°C
  Growth strain: DH5alpha
  Copy number: High Copy
Gene/Insert
  Gene/Insert name: Granulin 6 (alt name: GRN)
  Species: H. sapiens (human)
  Entrez Gene: GRN (a.k.a. CLN11, FTD2, GEP, GP88, PCDGF, PEPI, PGRN)
  Tag / fusion protein: Twin-Strep and FLAG tags encoded after Signal Peptide (N terminal on insert)
Terms and licenses: Academic/Nonprofit Terms; Industry Terms: Not Available to Industry
How to cite: pcDNA3.1(+)_Granulin 6-no linker was a gift from Thomas Kukar (Addgene plasmid # 176929 ; http://n2t.net/addgene:176929 ; RRID:Addgene_176929)
